>Addgene plasmid #22631 | pEF1a-mRor2N620K | addgene partial sequence | sequence record 28429 | mRor2-F2 5'-gctgaaagacaaggctgagg-3'
GNCTCGNTGAAATCGGCAGAGGCGANGCTCCGGGCCCGACTGCAGCACCCCAACATCGTCTGTCTCCTAG
GCGTCGTGACCAAGGACCAACCCTTGAGCATGATCTTCAGCTACTGTTCCCATGGCGACCTTCATGAATT
CCTGGTCATGCGCTCGCCGCACTCCGATGTGGGCAGCACCGATGACGACCGCACAGTGAAGTCAGCCCTG
GAGCCCCCGGACTTCGTGCACGTGGTGGCGCAGATCGCTGCGGGGATGGAGTTCCTGTCCAGCCACCACG
TGGTCCATAAGGACCTGGCCACACGCAAAGTGCTGGTGTACGACAAGCTGAACGTGAGGATCTCAGACTT
GGGCCTCTTCCGTGAGGTATACTCCGCAGATTACTACAAACTCATGGGCAATTCACTGCTGCCCATCCGC
TGGATGTCCCCCGAGGCCGTCATGTATGGAAAGTTCTCCATCGACTCTGACATCTGGTCCTACGGTGTGG
TCCTCTGGGAGGTCTTTAGCTACGGCCTGCAGCCCTACTGTGGGTACTCCAACCAGGACGTGGTGGAGAT
GATCCGGAGCCGGCAGGTGCTGCCCTGCCCGGATGACTGCCCCGCCTGGGTCTATGCCCTCATGATTGAA
TGCTGGAATGAGTTCCCAAGCCGGAGGCCCCGCTTTAAGGACATCCACAGCCGGCTCCGGTCCTGGGGCA
ACCTATCCANCTATAATAGTTCCCCGCAGACTCAGGAGCCAGCAACACCACACACACCAGCTNCCCTGAG
ACCCGCCCNGTAGCAANGTGACAATGCCCGCANATGGGCCCAAGCNAAGGCCACCCTTCCAAGCCCANTC
ATCCCATNAAGGTAAACAGACCTGGNCCCCGCAACTTNATCCGGGAAGT
