>Addgene plasmid #22631 | pEF1a-mRor2N620K | addgene partial sequence | sequence record 28430 | 22631 with BGH-rev
ACCGGTATGCATATTCNGATCCTCTTCTGAGATGAGTTTTTGTTCGAAGGGCCCTCTAGATTATTTGTCA
TCATCGTCCTTATAGTCCCCCTCGAGGGCTTCAAGCTGGACATGAGCCGCCTCGGTCACCTGGAGCGTGT
CATTGTCTCCCAGGAGTTCAGTCTCAGGGACAGACCCCTCCTCCTCCTCCTCTGCTTCCTGCACAGGGCT
CTGGGCCACGTCTTCCGCGATGTTCTGTACATCCTCGGTGCCCTCAGAGAGTAGGGCCGCCCTGTCCGCC
ACAGATGTATTGGAGGGCGCCGTGGTGACGTAGCCAGTGCTGGTGGAGCCGCTGCCACTGTGGTGTGAGC
TCGGCTTGGGGACCATCTGAGGGGGCACCTGCTGTGGGGCCATCTGCATGGGGATCTGGACTGGGTAGAA
GTTGGGCAGGTAGGCCCCGTATGCCGGTACCGGCTGATAGCCGTTCACCGGGATGTACAGCTGTGCGGGG
GGCACCAAGGGTCTGATCTGACCCTTCATGGGGATGAACTGAGGCTGTGGGAAGGGCTGGGCCTTCTGCT
TGGGGGCCATATAGCGGGCATTGCTCACATTGCTTACGGGGCTGGTGCTCAGGGAGCTGGTCTGTGTGGT
GTTGCTGGCTCCTGAGGTCTGCGCGGAACTATTATAGTTGGATAGGTTGCCCCAGGACCGGAGCCGGCTG
TGGATGTCCTTAAAGCGGGGCCTCCGGCTTGGGAACTCATTCCAGCATTCAATCATGAGGGCATANACCC
AGGCGGGGCAGTCATCCGGGCAGGGCAGCACCTGCCGGCTCCGGATCATCTCCACCACGTCCTGGTTGGA
GTACCCACAGTANGGCTGCAGGCCGTANCTAAAGANCTCCCANAGGANCACACCGTAN
