[The description below was written by a language model from this plasmid's Addgene catalogue record.]
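Description:
pEF1a-mRor2N620K is a mammalian expression plasmid built on the pEF1a-myc/his A backbone. It carries a mouse Ror2 cDNA of about 2.8 kb with a single point mutation that changes asparagine 620 to lysine. The plasmid is propagated in E. coli under ampicillin selection. It also carries a neomycin resistance marker, so transfected mammalian cells can be selected with G418 to obtain stable lines. The record does not list the promoter as a separate feature, but the backbone name indicates that expression is driven by the strong constitutive EF-1α promoter. The listed sequencing primers (T7 forward and BGH reverse) suggest a T7 priming site upstream of the insert and a bovine growth hormone polyadenylation region downstream. No feature table is provided, so these elements and the bacterial origin cannot be confirmed from the record.

The insert was cloned non-directionally into a single XbaI site, which is preserved at both ends, and it encodes a C-terminal Flag tag for detection or immunoprecipitation. Although the backbone normally offers myc and His epitopes, the record lists only the Flag tag on the insert and does not say whether the vector tags are in frame.

Ror2 is a receptor tyrosine kinase-like orphan receptor involved in Wnt5A signalling. The associated study examined whether its tyrosine kinase activity is needed to mediate that signalling. The N620K variant therefore probably serves as a mutant for comparison with wild-type Ror2 in cell-based signalling assays, though the record does not state the functional consequence of the substitution. Part of the plasmid was derived from a construct made in another laboratory.
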