Addgene plasmid #22631: pEF1a-mRor2N620K
Depositing lab: Roel Nusse. Depositing organization: Stanford University. Publication: Ror2 receptor requires tyrosine kinase activity to mediate Wnt5A signaling. Mikels A, Minami Y, Nusse R. J Biol Chem. 2009 Oct 30;284(44):30167-76. doi: 10.1074/jbc.M109.041715. Epub 2009 Aug 31. PubMed 19720827.
Backbone
  Vector backbone: pEF1a-myc/his A
  Backbone size w/o insert (bp): 9226
  Vector type: Mammalian Expression
  Selectable markers: Neomycin (select with G418)
Growth in bacteria
  Bacterial resistance: Ampicillin, 100 μg/mL
  Growth temperature: 37°C
  Growth strain: DH5alpha
  Copy number: Unknown
Gene/Insert
  Gene/Insert name: Ror2 N620K (alt name: Ror2)
  Species: M. musculus (mouse)
  Insert size (bp): 2835
  Mutation: Changed Asparagine 620 to Lysine
  GenBank ID: AB010384
  Entrez Gene: Ror2 (a.k.a. Ntrkr2)
  Tag / fusion protein: Flag (C terminal on insert)
  Cloning method: Restriction Enzyme; 5′ cloning site XbaI (not destroyed); 3′ cloning site XbaI (not destroyed)
  Sequencing primers: 5′ T7; 3′ BGH reverse
Resource information
  A portion of this plasmid was derived from a plasmid made by: Dr. Y. Minami (Japan)
Terms and licenses: Academic/Nonprofit Terms; Industry Terms: Not Available to Industry
How to cite: pEF1a-mRor2N620K was a gift from Roel Nusse (Addgene plasmid # 22631 ; http://n2t.net/addgene:22631 ; RRID:Addgene_22631)
